>Addgene plasmid #64970 | human syndecan 2 wt | depositor partial sequence | sequence record 109768 | human syndecan 2 wt sequence 800 bps
CATGCGGCGCGCGTGGATCCTGCTCACCTTGGGCTTGGTGGCCTGCGTGTCGGCGGAGTCGAGAGCAGAG
CTGACATCTGATAAAGACATGTACCTTGACAACAGCTCCATTGAAGAAGCTTCAGGAGTGTATCCTATTG
ATGACGATGACTACGCTTCTGCGTCTGGCTCGGGAGCTGATGAGGATGTAGAGAGTCCAGAGCTGACAAC
AACTCGACCACTTCCAAAGATACTGTTGACTAGTGCTGCTCCAAAAGTGGAAACCACGACGCTGAATATA
CAGAACAAGATACCTGCTCAGACAAAGTCACCTGAAGAAACTGATAAAGAGAAAGTTCACCTCTCTGACT
CAGAAAGGAAAATGGACCCAGCCGAAGAGGATACAAATGTGTATACTGAGAAACACTCAGACAGTCTGTT
TAAACGGACAGAAGTCCTAGCAGCTGTCATTGCTGGTGGAGTTATTGGCTTTCTCTTTGCAATTTTTCTT
ATCCTGCTGTTGGTGTATCGCATGAGAAAGAAGGATGAAGGAAGCTATGACCTTGGAGAACGCAAACCAT
CCAGTGCTGCTTATCAGAAGGCACCTACTAAGGAGTTTTATGCGTAAAACTCCAACTTAGTGTCTCTATT
TATGAGATCACTGCGACTGTGCCTTCTAGTTGCCAGCCATCTGTTGTTTGCCCCTCCCCCGTGCCTTCCT
TGACCCTGGAAGGTGCCCACTCCCACTGTCCTTTCCTAATAAAATGAGGAAATTGCATCGCATTGTCTGA
GTAGGTGTCATTCTATTTCTGGGGGGTGGG
