>Addgene plasmid #64970 | human syndecan 2 wt | addgene partial sequence | sequence record 112841 | CMV-F 5'-CGCAAATGGGCGGTAGGCGTG-3'
CTATATAAGCAGAGCTCTCTGGCTAACTAGAGAACCCACTGCTTACTGGCATGCGGCGCGCGTGGATCCT
GCTCACCTTGGGCTTGGTGGCCTGCGTGTCGGCGGAGTCGAGAGCAGAGCTGACATCTGATAAAGACATG
TACCTTGACAACAGCTCCATTGAAGAAGCTTCAGGAGTGTATCCTATTGATGACGATGACTACGCTTCTG
CGTCTGGCTCGGGAGCTGATGAGGATGTAGAGAGTCCAGAGCTGACAACAACTCGACCACTTCCAAAGAT
ACTGTTGACTAGTGCTGCTCCAAAAGTGGAAACCACGACGCTGAATATACAGAACAAGATACCTGCTCAG
ACAAAGTCACCTGAAGAAACTGATAAAGAGAAAGTTCACCTCTCTGACTCAGAAAGGAAAATGGACCCAG
CCGAAGAGGATACAAATGTGTATACTGAGAAACACTCAGACAGTCTGTTTAAACGGACAGAAGTCCTAGC
AGCTGTCATTGCTGGTGGAGTTATTGGCTTTCTCTTTGCAATTTTTCTTATCCTGCTGTTGGTGTATCGC
ATGAGAAAGAAGGATGAAGGAAGCTATGACCTTGGAGAACGCAAACCATCCAGTGCTGCTTATCAGAAGG
CACCTACTAAGGAGTTTTATGCGTAAAACTCCAACTTAGTGTCTCTATTTATGAGATCACTGCGACTGTG
CCTTCTAGTTGCCAGCCATCTGTTGTTTGCCCCTCCCCCGTGCCTTCCTTGACCCTGGAAGGTGCCACTC
CCACTGTCCTTTCCTAATAAAATGAGGAAATTGCATCGCATTGTCTGAGTAGGTGTCATTCTATTCTGGG
GGGTGGGGTGGGGCAGGACAGCAAGGGGGAGGATTGGGAAGACAATAGCAGGCATGCTGGGGATGCGGTG
GGCTCTATGGCTTCTGAGGCGGAAAGAACCAGCTGGGGCTCTAGGGGGTATCCCC
[111 nt withheld, positions 966-1076]
