>Addgene plasmid #64970 | human syndecan 2 wt | addgene partial sequence | sequence record 112842 | SV40pro-F 5'-TATTTATGCAGAGGCCGAGG-3'
ATTCCAGAAGTAGTGAGGAGGCTTTTTTGGAGGCCTAGGCTTTTGCAAAAAGCTCCCGGGAGCTTGTATA
TCCATTTTCGGATCTGATCAAGAGACAGGATGAGGATCGTTTCGCATGATTGAACAAGATGGATTGCACG
CAGGTTCTCCGGCCGCTTGGGTGGAGAGGCTATTCGGCTATGACTGGGCACAACAGACAATCGGCTGCTC
TGATGCCGCCGTGTTCCGGCTGTCAGCGCAGGGGCGCCCGGTTCTTTTTGTCAAGACCGACCTGTCCGGT
GCCCTGAATGAACTGCAGGACGAGGCAGCGCGGCTATCGTGGCTGGCCACGACGGGCGTTCCTTGCGCAG
CTGTGCTCGACGTTGTCACTGAAGCGGGAAGGGACTGGCTGCTATTGGGCGAAGTGCCGGGGCAGGATCT
CCTGTCATCTCACCTTGCTCCTGCCGAGAAAGTATCCATCATGGCTGATGCAATGCGGCGGCTGCATACG
CTTGATCCGGCTACCTGCCCATTCGACCACCAAGCGAAACATCGCATCGAGCGAGCACGTACTCGGATGG
AAGCCGGTCTTGTCGATCAGGATGATCTGGACGAAGAGCATCAGGGGCTCGCGCCAGCCGAACTGTTCGC
CAGGCTCAAGGCGCGCATGCCCGACGGCGAGGATCTCGTCGTGACCCATGGCGATGCCTGCTTGCCGAAT
ATCATGGTGGAAAATGGCCGCTTTTCTGGATTCATCGACTGTGGCCGGCTGGGTGTGGCGGACCGCTATC
AGGACATAGCGTTGGCTACCCGTGATATTGCTGAAGAGCTTGGCGGCGAATGGGCTGACCGCTTCCTCGT
GCTTTACGGTATCGCCGCTCCCGATTCGCAGCGCATCGCCTTCTATCGCCTTCTTGACGAGTTCTTCTGA
GCGGGACTCTGGGGTTCGAAATGACCGACCAAGCGACGCCCAACCTGCCATCACGAGATTTCGATTCCAC
CGCCGCCTTCTATGAAAGGTTGGGCTTCG
