[The description below was written by a language model from this plasmid's Addgene catalogue record.]
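Description:
Human syndecan 2 wt is a mammalian expression plasmid built on the pcDNA3 backbone (about 5.4 kb without insert) for constitutive expression of wild-type human syndecan-2 (SDC2, also known as CD362, HSPG1 or SYND2), a transmembrane heparan sulfate proteoglycan. It is propagated in E. coli under ampicillin selection and is recorded as low copy. For mammalian cells it carries a neomycin resistance marker, so stable transfectants can be selected with G418.

The SDC2 insert is transcribed from the CMV promoter, a strong constitutive promoter in most mammalian cell lines, and transcripts are terminated and polyadenylated through the bovine growth hormone polyadenylation signal of pcDNA3. According to the depositor's comments, the construct was assembled by PCR with bridging oligonucleotides. One joins the 3' end of the CMV promoter region directly to the start of the SDC2 signal peptide, and the other joins the SDC2 3'UTR to the BGH polyadenylation region. The insert therefore includes the native signal peptide and at least part of the native 3'UTR. The record mentions no epitope tag or reporter fusion, and it does not give the insert size or a feature map.

The "wt" designation and the associated publication, which examines how the PDZ-binding domain of syndecan-2 affects the high-affinity conformation of the integrin LFA-1, suggest that the plasmid provides the wild-type protein in such overexpression studies, probably as a reference for altered forms, though the record lists no mutant constructs.
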