Addgene plasmid #64970: human syndecan 2 wt
Purpose: Constitutive expression in mammalian cells
Depositing lab: Enric Espel. Publication: The PDZ-binding domain of syndecan-2 inhibits LFA-1 high-affinity conformation. Rovira-Clave X, Angulo-Ibanez M, Reina M, Espel E. Cell Signal. 2014 Jul;26(7):1489-99. doi: 10.1016/j.cellsig.2014.03.012. Epub 2014 Mar 21. PubMed 24662262.
Backbone
  Vector backbone: pcDNA3
  Backbone size w/o insert (bp): 5400
  Vector type: Mammalian Expression
  Selectable markers: Neomycin (select with G418)
Growth in bacteria
  Bacterial resistance: Ampicillin, 100 μg/mL
  Growth temperature: 37°C
  Growth strain: DH5alpha
  Copy number: Low Copy
Gene/Insert
  Gene/Insert name: syndecan 2
  Species: H. sapiens (human)
  Entrez Gene: SDC2 (a.k.a. CD362, HSPG, HSPG1, SYND2)
  Promoter: CMV
  Cloning method: Unknown
  Sequencing primers: 5′ CMV-F; 3′ BGH-rev
Terms and licenses: Academic/Nonprofit Terms; Industry Terms: Not Available to Industry
Depositor comments: Cloning by PCR using oligo (ccactgcttactggcatgcggcgcgcgtggatc) that links the 3' region of CMV promoter of pCDNA3 to the SDC2 signal peptide and the oligo (ctagaaggcacagtcgcagtgatctcataaaatagagacac) that links the polyadenilation site of bovine growth hormone in pcDNA3 to the 3'UTR of SDC2.
How to cite: human syndecan 2 wt was a gift from Enric Espel (Addgene plasmid # 64970 ; http://n2t.net/addgene:64970 ; RRID:Addgene_64970)
